Addgene plasmid #118476: pcDNA3-RAB-EKARev-NLS
Purpose: ddRFP-based single-color ERK biosensor targeted to the nucleus.
Depositing lab: Jin Zhang. Publication: Single-fluorophore biosensors for sensitive and multiplexed detection of signalling activities. Mehta S, Zhang Y, Roth RH, Zhang JF, Mo A, Tenner B, Huganir RL, Zhang J. Nat Cell Biol. 2018 Sep 24. pii: 10.1038/s41556-018-0200-6. doi: 10.1038/s41556-018-0200-6. PubMed 30250062.
Backbone
  Vector backbone: pcDNA3
  Backbone manufacturer: Invitrogen
  Backbone size w/o insert (bp): 5472
  Total vector size (bp): 7488
  Vector type: Mammalian Expression
  Selectable markers: Neomycin (select with G418)
Growth in bacteria
  Bacterial resistance: Ampicillin, 100 μg/mL
  Growth temperature: 37°C
  Growth strain: DH5alpha
  Copy number: High Copy
Gene/Insert
  Gene/Insert name: RAB-EKARev-NLS
  Species: Synthetic
  Insert size (bp): 2016
  Promoter: CMV
  Tag / fusion protein: 6xHIS (N terminal on backbone); T7 tag (gene 10 leader) (N terminal on backbone); Xpress (TM) tag (N terminal on backbone); Nuclear localization signal (NLS) (C terminal on insert)
  Cloning method: Restriction Enzyme; 5′ cloning site BamHI (not destroyed); 3′ cloning site XbaI (not destroyed)
  Sequencing primers: 5′ CMV forward; 3′ BGH reverse
Terms and licenses: Academic/Nonprofit Terms; Industry Terms: Not Available to Industry
How to cite: pcDNA3-RAB-EKARev-NLS was a gift from Jin Zhang (Addgene plasmid # 118476 ; http://n2t.net/addgene:118476 ; RRID:Addgene_118476)
