[The description below was written by a language model from this plasmid's Addgene catalogue record and pLannotate feature annotations shown in this document.]
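Description:
pcDNA3-RAB-EKARev-NLS is a mammalian expression plasmid built on the pcDNA3 backbone that encodes a synthetic, nuclear-targeted, single-colour biosensor for ERK activity based on dimerization-dependent red fluorescent protein (ddRFP). It is maintained in E. coli through a high-copy ColE1/pUC-type origin and an ampicillin resistance gene, and also carries an f1 origin. For mammalian cells, an SV40 promoter-driven neomycin phosphotransferase cassette with an SV40 poly(A) signal allows G418 selection of stable transfectants.

The roughly 2 kb insert sits between BamHI and XbaI sites, downstream of the CMV enhancer/promoter and upstream of the bGH polyadenylation signal. T7 and SP6 phage promoters flank the cloning region. The reading frame begins with backbone-derived 6xHis, T7 gene 10 leader and Xpress epitope tags. It continues through a DsRed-derived domain (annotated by similarity as dTomato), a fragment of human PIN1 and an unannotated stretch of about 400 bp, then a second DsRed-derived domain (annotated as dimer2), and ends with an SV40 large T antigen NLS. The two red-protein matches presumably correspond to the ddRFP partner pair. The PIN1 fragment is a phospho-Ser/Thr-Pro binding module. The unannotated region would plausibly hold a linker and ERK substrate sequence, although the record does not state this. In sensors of this design, phosphorylation-driven binding changes the association of the two ddRFP halves and so alters red fluorescence intensity.

A single-fluorophore readout suits multiplexed imaging of nuclear ERK signalling alongside other reporters. The depositor sequence and the sequencing-derived record differ by eight nucleotides in length but give essentially the same annotations. Short hits to an HIV-1 LTR, capTEV and VC155 are likely incidental similarity matches.
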