Features (pLannotate 1.2.2; 28 found; start..end, strand, type, name):
     36..80      -  misc_feature   bom (fragment): basis of mobility region from pBR322
    235..614     +  enhancer       CMV enhancer: human cytomegalovirus immediate early enhancer
    615..818     +  promoter       CMV promoter: human cytomegalovirus (CMV) immediate early promoter
    814..847     +  LTR            5' LTR (truncated) (fragment): truncated 5' long terminal repeat (LTR) from HIV-1
    863..881     +  promoter       T7 promoter: promoter for bacteriophage T7 RNA polymerase
    922..942     +  CDS            capTEV™ (fragment): composite tag for in vivo biotinylation, TEV protease cleavage, and 6xHis tagging
    943..975     +  CDS            T7 tag (gene 10 leader): leader peptide from bacteriophage T7 gene 10 promotes efficient translation in E. coli
    979..1002    +  CDS            Xpress™ tag: Xpress™ epitope tag, including an enterokinase recognition and cleavage site
   1009..1680    +  CDS            dTomato: dimeric variant of DsRed fluorescent protein (Shaner et al., 2004) mammalian codon-optimized
   1705..1866    +  CDS            PIN1 (fragment): PIN1_HUMAN - Experimental evidence at protein level: Swiss-Prot protein existence level 1. Peptidyl-prolyl cis/trans isomerase (PPIase) that binds to and isomerizes specific phosphorylated Ser/Thr-Pro (pSer/Thr-Pro) motifs (PubMed:21497122, PubMed:23623683, PubMed:29686383). By inducing conformational changes in a subset of phosphorylated proteins, acts as a molecular switch in multiple cellular processes (PubMed:21497122, PubMed:22033920, PubMed:23623683). Displays a preference for acidic residues located N-terminally to the proline bond to be isomerized. Regulates mitosis presumably by inter
   2287..2964    +  CDS            dimer2: dimer2 is a basic (constitutively fluorescent) orange fluorescent protein published in 2002, derived from Discosoma sp.. It has low acid sensitivity.
   2965..2985    +  CDS            VC155 (fragment): C-terminal fragment of mVenus for use in bimolecular fluorescence complementation (BiFC) (Kodama and Hu, 2010)
   2995..3011    +  CDS            SV40 NLS (fragment): nuclear localization signal of SV40 (simian virus 40) large T antigen
   3040..3058    -  promoter       SP6 promoter: promoter for bacteriophage SP6 RNA polymerase
   3084..3308    +  polyA_signal   bGH poly(A) signal: bovine growth hormone polyadenylation signal
   3312..3333    +  promoter       SV40 promoter (fragment): SV40 enhancer and early promoter
   3354..3782    +  rep_origin     f1 ori (sequence partly withheld): f1 bacteriophage origin of replication; arrow indicates direction of (+) strand synthesis
   3796..4126    +  promoter       SV40 promoter: SV40 enhancer and early promoter
   4193..4984    +  CDS            neo: KKA2_KLEPN - Also known as kan, nptII. Experimental evidence at protein level: Swiss-Prot protein existence level 1. Resistance to kanamycin, neomycin, paromomycin, ribostamycin, butirosin and gentamicin B. From Klebsiella pneumoniae.
   5008..5166    +  CDS            ble (fragment): BLE_KLEPN - Experimental evidence at protein level: Swiss-Prot protein existence level 1. Binding protein with a strong affinity to the bleomycin family of antibiotics. Binds to CL990; an antimitotic-antibiotic compound. From Klebsiella pneumoniae.
   5161..5282    +  polyA_signal   SV40 poly(A) signal: SV40 polyadenylation signal
   5355..5371    -  protein_bind   lac operator: The lac repressor binds to the lac operator to inhibit transcription in E. coli. This inhibition can be relieved by adding lactose or isopropyl-β-D-thiogalactopyranoside (IPTG). lac repressor encoded by lacI
   5379..5409    -  promoter       lac promoter: promoter for the E. coli lac operon
   5424..5445    -  protein_bind   CAP binding site: CAP binding activates transcription in the presence of cAMP. E. coli catabolite activator protein
   5458..5550    -  CDS            lacI (fragment): lac repressor; lacI; The lac repressor binds to the lac operator to inhibit transcription in E. coli. This inhibition can be relieved by adding lactose or isopropyl-β-D-thiogalactopyranoside (IPTG).
   5733..6321    -  rep_origin     ori: high-copy-number ColE1/pMB1/pBR322/pUC origin of replication
   6492..7352    -  CDS            AmpR: β-lactamase; bla; confers resistance to ampicillin, carbenicillin, and related antibiotics
   7353..7457    -  promoter       AmpR promoter: bla
>Addgene plasmid #118476 | pcDNA3-RAB-EKARev-NLS | depositor full sequence | sequence record 223859 | pcDNA3-RAB-EKARev-NLS sequence 7488 bps
GACGGATCGGGAGATCTCCCGATCCCCTATGGTCGACTCTCAGTACAATCTGCTCTGATGCCGCATAGTT
AAGCCAGTATCTGCTCCCTGCTTGTGTGTTGGAGGTCGCTGAGTAGTGCGCGAGCAAAATTTAAGCTACA
ACAAGGCAAGGCTTGACCGACAATTGCATGAAGAATCTGCTTAGGGTTAGGCGTTTTGCGCTGCTTCGCG
ATGTACGGGCCAGATATACGCGTTGACATTGATTATTGACTAGTTATTAATAGTAATCAATTACGGGGTC
ATTAGTTCATAGCCCATATATGGAGTTCCGCGTTACATAACTTACGGTAAATGGCCCGCCTGGCTGACCG
CCCAACGACCCCCGCCCATTGACGTCAATAATGACGTATGTTCCCATAGTAACGCCAATAGGGACTTTCC
ATTGACGTCAATGGGTGGACTATTTACGGTAAACTGCCCACTTGGCAGTACATCAAGTGTATCATATGCC
AAGTACGCCCCCTATTGACGTCAATGACGGTAAATGGCCCGCCTGGCATTATGCCCAGTACATGACCTTA
TGGGACTTTCCTACTTGGCAGTACATCTACGTATTAGTCATCGCTATTACCATGGTGATGCGGTTTTGGC
AGTACATCAATGGGCGTGGATAGCGGTTTGACTCACGGGGATTTCCAAGTCTCCACCCCATTGACGTCAA
TGGGAGTTTGTTTTGGCACCAAAATCAACGGGACTTTCCAAAATGTCGTAACAACTCCGCCCCATTGACG
CAAATGGGCGGTAGGCGTGTACGGTGGGAGGTCTATATAAGCAGAGCTCTCTGGCTAACTAGAGAACCCA
CTGCTTACTGGCTTATCGAAATTAATACGACTCACTATAGGGAGACCCAAGCTTGCGGCCGCCACCATGG
TGCGGGGTTCTCATCATCATCATCATCATGGTATGGCTAGCATGACTGGTGGACAGCAAATGGGTCGGGA
TCTGTACGACGATGACGATAAGGATCCCATGGTGAGCAAGAGCGAGGAGGTCATCAAAGAGTTCATGCGC
TTCAAGGTGCGCTTGGAGGGCTCCATGAACGGCCACGAGTTCGAGATCGAGGGCGAGGGCGAGGGCCGCC
CCTACGAGGGCACCCAGACCGCCAAGCTGAAGGTGACCAAGGGCGGCCCCCTGCCCTTCGCCTGGGACAT
CCTGTCCCCCCAGATCATGTACGGCTCCAAGGCGTACGTGAAGCACCCCGCCGACGTCCCCGATTACATG
AAGCTGTCCTTCCCCGAGGGCTTCAAGTGGGAGCGCGTGATGCACTTCGAGGACGGCGGTCTGGTGACCG
TGACTCAGGACACCTCCCTGCAGGACGGCACGCTGATCTACAAGGTGAAGATGCGCGGCACCAACTTCCC
CCCCGACGGCCCCGTAATGCAGAAGAAGACCTTGGGCTGGGATTATGCCACCGAGCGCCTGTACCCCGAA
GACGGCGTGCTGAAGGGCGAGCTTCTGGGGCGCCTGAAGCTGAAGGACGGCGGCCTCAACCTGGTGGAGT
TCAAGACCATCTACATGGCCAAGAAGCCCGTGCAACTGCCCGGCTACTACTTCGTGGACACCAAGCTGGG
CATCACCTCCCACAACGAGGACTACACCATCGTGGAACAGTACGAGCGCTCCGAGGGCCGCCACCACCTG
GGGCATGGCACCGGCAGCAGATCTATGGCGGACGAGGAGAAGCTGCCGCCCGGCTGGGAGAAGCGCATGA
GCCGCAGCTCAGGCCGAGTGTACTACTTCAACCACATCACTAACGCCAGCCAGTGGGAGCGGCCCAGCGG
CAACAGCAGCAGTGGTGGCAAAAACGGGCAGGGGGAGCCTGCCAGGGGTACCAGTGCTGGTGGTAGTGCT
GGTGGTAGTGCTGGTGGTAGTGCTGGTGGTAGTGCTGGTGGTTCCGGCAGTGCTGGTGGTAGTGCTGGTG
GTAGTACCAGTGCTGGTGGTAGTGCTGGTGGTAGTGCTGGTGGTAGTGCTGGTGGTAGTGCTGGTGGTTC
CGGCAGTGCTGGTGGTAGTGCTGGTGGTAGTACCAGTGCTGGTGGTAGTGCTGGTGGTAGTGCTGGTGGT
AGTGCTGGTGGTAGTGCTGGTGGTTCCGGCAGTGCTGGTGGTAGTGCTGGTGGTAGTACCAGTGCTGGTG
GTAGTGCTGGTGGTAGTGCTGGTGGTAGTGCTGGTGGTAGTGCTGGTGGTTCCGGACCAGATGTCCCTAG
AACTCCAGTGGATAAAGCAAAGCTGTCATTCCAATTTCCGGGTACCGCCTCCTCCGAGGACAACAACATG
GCCACCATCAAAGAGTTCATGCGCTTCAAGGTGCGCATGGAGGGCTCCATGAACGGCCACGAGTTCGAGA
TCGAGGGCGAGGGCGAGGGCCGCCCCTACGAGGGCACCCAGACCGCCAAGCTGAAGGTGACCAAGGGCGG
CCCCCTGCCCTTCGCCTGGGACATCCTGTCCCCCCAGTTCATGTACGGCTCCGAGGCGTACGTGAGGCAC
CCCGCCGACATCCCCGATTACAAGAAGCTGCCCTTCCCCGAGGGCTTCAAGTGGGAGCGCGTGATGAACT
TCGAAGACGGCGGTCTGGTGACCGTTACCCAGGACTCCTCCCTGCAGGACGGCACGCTGATCTGCAAGGT
GAAGATGCGCGGCACCAACTTCCCCCCCGACGGCCCCGTAATGCAGAAGAAGACCATGGGCTGGGAGGCC
TCCACCGAGATGCTGTACCCCGAAGACGGCGTGCTGAAGGGCCATAGCTATCAGGCCCTGAAGCTGAAGG
ACGGCGGCCACTACCTGGTGGAGTTCGAGACCATCTACATGGCCAAGAAGCCCGTGCAACTGCCCGGCGA
TTACTGTGTGGACACCAAGCTGGACATCACCTCCCACAACGAGGACTACACCATCGTGGAACAGTACGGG
CGCTCCGAGGGCCGCCACCGTCTGGGCATGGACGAGCGGTACAAGGAATTCCCCAAAAAGAAGAGAAAGG
TGGAAGACGCATAATCTAGAGGGCCCTATTCTATAGTGTCACCTAAATGCTAGAGCTCGCTGATCAGCCT
CGACTGTGCCTTCTAGTTGCCAGCCATCTGTTGTTTGCCCCTCCCCCGTGCCTTCCTTGACCCTGGAAGG
TGCCACTCCCACTGTCCTTTCCTAATAAAATGAGGAAATTGCATCGCATTGTCTGAGTAGGTGTCATTCT
ATTCTGGGGGGTGGGGTGGGGCAGGACAGCAAGGGGGAGGATTGGGAAGACAATAGCAGGCATGCTGGGG
ATGCGGTGGGCTCTATGGCTTCTGAGGCGGAAAGAACCAGCTGGGGCTCTAGGGGGTATCCCC
[124 nt withheld, positions 3354-3477]
C
[32 nt withheld, positions 3479-3510]
CA
[57 nt withheld, positions 3513-3569]
A
[49 nt withheld, positions 3571-3619]
CCTTTGACGTTGGAGTCCACGTTCTTT
[37 nt withheld, positions 3647-3683]
ACCCTATCTCGGTCTATTCTTTTGATTTATAAGGGATTTTGGGGATTTCGGCCTATTGGTTAAAAAATGA
GCTGATTTAACAAAAATTTAACGCGAATTAATTCTGTGGAATGTGTGTCAGTTAGGGTGTGGAAAGTCCC
CAGGCTCCCCAGGCAGGCAGAAGTATGCAAAGCATGCATCTCAATTAGTCAGCAACCAGGTGTGGAAAGT
CCCCAGGCTCCCCAGCAGGCAGAAGTATGCAAAGCATGCATCTCAATTAGTCAGCAACCATAGTCCCGCC
CCTAACTCCGCCCATCCCGCCCCTAACTCCGCCCAGTTCCGCCCATTCTCCGCCCCATGGCTGACTAATT
TTTTTTATTTATGCAGAGGCCGAGGCCGCCTCTGCCTCTGAGCTATTCCAGAAGTAGTGAGGAGGCTTTT
TTGGAGGCCTAGGCTTTTGCAAAAAGCTCCCGGGAGCTTGTATATCCATTTTCGGATCTGATCAAGAGAC
AGGATGAGGATCGTTTCGCATGATTGAACAAGATGGATTGCACGCAGGTTCTCCGGCCGCTTGGGTGGAG
AGGCTATTCGGCTATGACTGGGCACAACAGACAATCGGCTGCTCTGATGCCGCCGTGTTCCGGCTGTCAG
CGCAGGGGCGCCCGGTTCTTTTTGTCAAGACCGACCTGTCCGGTGCCCTGAATGAACTGCAGGACGAGGC
AGCGCGGCTATCGTGGCTGGCCACGACGGGCGTTCCTTGCGCAGCTGTGCTCGACGTTGTCACTGAAGCG
GGAAGGGACTGGCTGCTATTGGGCGAAGTGCCGGGGCAGGATCTCCTGTCATCTCACCTTGCTCCTGCCG
AGAAAGTATCCATCATGGCTGATGCAATGCGGCGGCTGCATACGCTTGATCCGGCTACCTGCCCATTCGA
CCACCAAGCGAAACATCGCATCGAGCGAGCACGTACTCGGATGGAAGCCGGTCTTGTCGATCAGGATGAT
CTGGACGAAGAGCATCAGGGGCTCGCGCCAGCCGAACTGTTCGCCAGGCTCAAGGCGCGCATGCCCGACG
GCGAGGATCTCGTCGTGACCCATGGCGATGCCTGCTTGCCGAATATCATGGTGGAAAATGGCCGCTTTTC
TGGATTCATCGACTGTGGCCGGCTGGGTGTGGCGGACCGCTATCAGGACATAGCGTTGGCTACCCGTGAT
ATTGCTGAAGAGCTTGGCGGCGAATGGGCTGACCGCTTCCTCGTGCTTTACGGTATCGCCGCTCCCGATT
CGCAGCGCATCGCCTTCTATCGCCTTCTTGACGAGTTCTTCTGAGCGGGACTCTGGGGTTCGAAATGACC
GACCAAGCGACGCCCAACCTGCCATCACGAGATTTCGATTCCACCGCCGCCTTCTATGAAAGGTTGGGCT
TCGGAATCGTTTTCCGGGACGCCGGCTGGATGATCCTCCAGCGCGGGGATCTCATGCTGGAGTTCTTCGC
CCACCCCAACTTGTTTATTGCAGCTTATAATGGTTACAAATAAAGCAATAGCATCACAAATTTCACAAAT
AAAGCATTTTTTTCACTGCATTCTAGTTGTGGTTTGTCCAAACTCATCAATGTATCTTATCATGTCTGTA
TACCGTCGACCTCTAGCTAGAGCTTGGCGTAATCATGGTCATAGCTGTTTCCTGTGTGAAATTGTTATCC
GCTCACAATTCCACACAACATACGAGCCGGAAGCATAAAGTGTAAAGCCTGGGGTGCCTAATGAGTGAGC
TAACTCACATTAATTGCGTTGCGCTCACTGCCCGCTTTCCAGTCGGGAAACCTGTCGTGCCAGCTGCATT
AATGAATCGGCCAACGCGCGGGGAGAGGCGGTTTGCGTATTGGGCGCTCTTCCGCTTCCTCGCTCACTGA
CTCGCTGCGCTCGGTCGTTCGGCTGCGGCGAGCGGTATCAGCTCACTCAAAGGCGGTAATACGGTTATCC
ACAGAATCAGGGGATAACGCAGGAAAGAACATGTGAGCAAAAGGCCAGCAAAAGGCCAGGAACCGTAAAA
AGGCCGCGTTGCTGGCGTTTTTCCATAGGCTCCGCCCCCCTGACGAGCATCACAAAAATCGACGCTCAAG
TCAGAGGTGGCGAAACCCGACAGGACTATAAAGATACCAGGCGTTTCCCCCTGGAAGCTCCCTCGTGCGC
TCTCCTGTTCCGACCCTGCCGCTTACCGGATACCTGTCCGCCTTTCTCCCTTCGGGAAGCGTGGCGCTTT
CTCAATGCTCACGCTGTAGGTATCTCAGTTCGGTGTAGGTCGTTCGCTCCAAGCTGGGCTGTGTGCACGA
ACCCCCCGTTCAGCCCGACCGCTGCGCCTTATCCGGTAACTATCGTCTTGAGTCCAACCCGGTAAGACAC
GACTTATCGCCACTGGCAGCAGCCACTGGTAACAGGATTAGCAGAGCGAGGTATGTAGGCGGTGCTACAG
AGTTCTTGAAGTGGTGGCCTAACTACGGCTACACTAGAAGGACAGTATTTGGTATCTGCGCTCTGCTGAA
GCCAGTTACCTTCGGAAAAAGAGTTGGTAGCTCTTGATCCGGCAAACAAACCACCGCTGGTAGCGGTGGT
TTTTTTGTTTGCAAGCAGCAGATTACGCGCAGAAAAAAAGGATCTCAAGAAGATCCTTTGATCTTTTCTA
CGGGGTCTGACGCTCAGTGGAACGAAAACTCACGTTAAGGGATTTTGGTCATGAGATTATCAAAAAGGAT
CTTCACCTAGATCCTTTTAAATTAAAAATGAAGTTTTAAATCAATCTAAAGTATATATGAGTAAACTTGG
TCTGACAGTTACCAATGCTTAATCAGTGAGGCACCTATCTCAGCGATCTGTCTATTTCGTTCATCCATAG
TTGCCTGACTCCCCGTCGTGTAGATAACTACGATACGGGAGGGCTTACCATCTGGCCCCAGTGCTGCAAT
GATACCGCGAGACCCACGCTCACCGGCTCCAGATTTATCAGCAATAAACCAGCCAGCCGGAAGGGCCGAG
CGCAGAAGTGGTCCTGCAACTTTATCCGCCTCCATCCAGTCTATTAATTGTTGCCGGGAAGCTAGAGTAA
GTAGTTCGCCAGTTAATAGTTTGCGCAACGTTGTTGCCATTGCTACAGGCATCGTGGTGTCACGCTCGTC
GTTTGGTATGGCTTCATTCAGCTCCGGTTCCCAACGATCAAGGCGAGTTACATGATCCCCCATGTTGTGC
AAAAAAGCGGTTAGCTCCTTCGGTCCTCCGATCGTTGTCAGAAGTAAGTTGGCCGCAGTGTTATCACTCA
TGGTTATGGCAGCACTGCATAATTCTCTTACTGTCATGCCATCCGTAAGATGCTTTTCTGTGACTGGTGA
GTACTCAACCAAGTCATTCTGAGAATAGTGTATGCGGCGACCGAGTTGCTCTTGCCCGGCGTCAATACGG
GATAATACCGCGCCACATAGCAGAACTTTAAAAGTGCTCATCATTGGAAAACGTTCTTCGGGGCGAAAAC
TCTCAAGGATCTTACCGCTGTTGAGATCCAGTTCGATGTAACCCACTCGTGCACCCAACTGATCTTCAGC
ATCTTTTACTTTCACCAGCGTTTCTGGGTGAGCAAAAACAGGAAGGCAAAATGCCGCAAAAAAGGGAATA
AGGGCGACACGGAAATGTTGAATACTCATACTCTTCCTTTTTCAATATTATTGAAGCATTTATCAGGGTT
ATTGTCTCATGAGCGGATACATATTTGAATGTATTTAGAAAAATAAACAAATAGGGGTTCCGCGCACATT
TCCCCGAAAAGTGCCACCTGACGTC
