Features (pLannotate 1.2.2; 28 found; start..end, strand, type, name):
     28..80      -  misc_feature   bom (fragment): basis of mobility region from pBR322
    235..614     +  enhancer       CMV enhancer: human cytomegalovirus immediate early enhancer
    615..818     +  promoter       CMV promoter: human cytomegalovirus (CMV) immediate early promoter
    814..847     +  LTR            5' LTR (truncated) (fragment): truncated 5' long terminal repeat (LTR) from HIV-1
    863..881     +  promoter       T7 promoter: promoter for bacteriophage T7 RNA polymerase
    922..942     +  CDS            capTEV™ (fragment): composite tag for in vivo biotinylation, TEV protease cleavage, and 6xHis tagging
    943..975     +  CDS            T7 tag (gene 10 leader): leader peptide from bacteriophage T7 gene 10 promotes efficient translation in E. coli
    979..1002    +  CDS            Xpress™ tag: Xpress™ epitope tag, including an enterokinase recognition and cleavage site
   1009..1680    +  CDS            dTomato: dimeric variant of DsRed fluorescent protein (Shaner et al., 2004) mammalian codon-optimized
   1705..1866    +  CDS            PIN1 (fragment): PIN1_HUMAN - Experimental evidence at protein level: Swiss-Prot protein existence level 1. Peptidyl-prolyl cis/trans isomerase (PPIase) that binds to and isomerizes specific phosphorylated Ser/Thr-Pro (pSer/Thr-Pro) motifs (PubMed:21497122, PubMed:23623683, PubMed:29686383). By inducing conformational changes in a subset of phosphorylated proteins, acts as a molecular switch in multiple cellular processes (PubMed:21497122, PubMed:22033920, PubMed:23623683). Displays a preference for acidic residues located N-terminally to the proline bond to be isomerized. Regulates mitosis presumably by inter
   2296..2973    +  CDS            dimer2: dimer2 is a basic (constitutively fluorescent) orange fluorescent protein published in 2002, derived from Discosoma sp.. It has low acid sensitivity.
   2974..2994    +  CDS            VC155 (fragment): C-terminal fragment of mVenus for use in bimolecular fluorescence complementation (BiFC) (Kodama and Hu, 2010)
   3004..3020    +  CDS            SV40 NLS (fragment): nuclear localization signal of SV40 (simian virus 40) large T antigen
   3049..3067    -  promoter       SP6 promoter: promoter for bacteriophage SP6 RNA polymerase
   3093..3317    +  polyA_signal   bGH poly(A) signal: bovine growth hormone polyadenylation signal
   3321..3342    +  promoter       SV40 promoter (fragment): SV40 enhancer and early promoter
   3363..3791    +  rep_origin     f1 ori (sequence partly withheld): f1 bacteriophage origin of replication; arrow indicates direction of (+) strand synthesis
   3805..4134    +  promoter       SV40 promoter: SV40 enhancer and early promoter
   4201..4992    +  CDS            neo: KKA2_KLEPN - Also known as kan, nptII. Experimental evidence at protein level: Swiss-Prot protein existence level 1. Resistance to kanamycin, neomycin, paromomycin, ribostamycin, butirosin and gentamicin B. From Klebsiella pneumoniae.
   5016..5174    +  CDS            ble (fragment): BLE_KLEPN - Experimental evidence at protein level: Swiss-Prot protein existence level 1. Binding protein with a strong affinity to the bleomycin family of antibiotics. Binds to CL990; an antimitotic-antibiotic compound. From Klebsiella pneumoniae.
   5169..5290    +  polyA_signal   SV40 poly(A) signal: SV40 polyadenylation signal
   5363..5379    -  protein_bind   lac operator: The lac repressor binds to the lac operator to inhibit transcription in E. coli. This inhibition can be relieved by adding lactose or isopropyl-β-D-thiogalactopyranoside (IPTG). lac repressor encoded by lacI
   5387..5417    -  promoter       lac promoter: promoter for the E. coli lac operon
   5432..5453    -  protein_bind   CAP binding site: CAP binding activates transcription in the presence of cAMP. E. coli catabolite activator protein
   5466..5558    -  CDS            lacI (fragment): lac repressor; lacI; The lac repressor binds to the lac operator to inhibit transcription in E. coli. This inhibition can be relieved by adding lactose or isopropyl-β-D-thiogalactopyranoside (IPTG).
   5741..6329    -  rep_origin     ori: high-copy-number ColE1/pMB1/pBR322/pUC origin of replication
   6500..7360    -  CDS            AmpR: β-lactamase; bla; confers resistance to ampicillin, carbenicillin, and related antibiotics
   7361..7465    -  promoter       AmpR promoter: bla
>Addgene plasmid #118476 | pcDNA3-RAB-EKARev-NLS | addgene full sequence | sequence record 243128 | Addgene NGS Result
GACGGATCGGGAGATCTCCCGATCCCCTATGGTGCACTCTCAGTACAATCTGCTCTGATGCCGCATAGTT
AAGCCAGTATCTGCTCCCTGCTTGTGTGTTGGAGGTCGCTGAGTAGTGCGCGAGCAAAATTTAAGCTACA
ACAAGGCAAGGCTTGACCGACAATTGCATGAAGAATCTGCTTAGGGTTAGGCGTTTTGCGCTGCTTCGCG
ATGTACGGGCCAGATATACGCGTTGACATTGATTATTGACTAGTTATTAATAGTAATCAATTACGGGGTC
ATTAGTTCATAGCCCATATATGGAGTTCCGCGTTACATAACTTACGGTAAATGGCCCGCCTGGCTGACCG
CCCAACGACCCCCGCCCATTGACGTCAATAATGACGTATGTTCCCATAGTAACGCCAATAGGGACTTTCC
ATTGACGTCAATGGGTGGAGTATTTACGGTAAACTGCCCACTTGGCAGTACATCAAGTGTATCATATGCC
AAGTACGCCCCCTATTGACGTCAATGACGGTAAATGGCCCGCCTGGCATTATGCCCAGTACATGACCTTA
TGGGACTTTCCTACTTGGCAGTACATCTACGTATTAGTCATCGCTATTACCATGGTGATGCGGTTTTGGC
AGTACATCAATGGGCGTGGATAGCGGTTTGACTCACGGGGATTTCCAAGTCTCCACCCCATTGACGTCAA
TGGGAGTTTGTTTTGGCACCAAAATCAACGGGACTTTCCAAAATGTCGTAACAACTCCGCCCCATTGACG
CAAATGGGCGGTAGGCGTGTACGGTGGGAGGTCTATATAAGCAGAGCTCTCTGGCTAACTAGAGAACCCA
CTGCTTACTGGCTTATCGAAATTAATACGACTCACTATAGGGAGACCCAAGCTTGCGGCCGCCACCATGG
TGCGGGGTTCTCATCATCATCATCATCATGGTATGGCTAGCATGACTGGTGGACAGCAAATGGGTCGGGA
TCTGTACGACGATGACGATAAGGATCCCATGGTGAGCAAGAGCGAGGAGGTCATCAAAGAGTTCATGCGC
TTCAAGGTGCGCTTGGAGGGCTCCATGAACGGCCACGAGTTCGAGATCGAGGGCGAGGGCGAGGGCCGCC
CCTACGAGGGCACCCAGACCGCCAAGCTGAAGGTGACCAAGGGCGGCCCCCTGCCCTTCGCCTGGGACAT
CCTGTCCCCCCAGATCATGTACGGCTCCAAGGCGTACGTGAAGCACCCCGCCGACGTCCCCGATTACATG
AAGCTGTCCTTCCCCGAGGGCTTCAAGTGGGAGCGCGTGATGCACTTCGAGGACGGCGGTCTGGTGACCG
TGACTCAGGACACCTCCCTGCAGGACGGCACGCTGATCTACAAGGTGAAGATGCGCGGCACCAACTTCCC
CCCCGACGGCCCCGTAATGCAGAAGAAGACCTTGGGCTGGGATTATGCCACCGAGCGCCTGTACCCCGAA
GACGGCGTGCTGAAGGGCGAGCTTCTGGGGCGCCTGAAGCTGAAGGACGGCGGCCTCAACCTGGTGGAGT
TCAAGACCATCTACATGGCCAAGAAGCCCGTGCAACTGCCCGGCTACTACTTCGTGGACACCAAGCTGGG
CATCACCTCCCACAACGAGGACTACACCATCGTGGAACAGTACGAGCGCTCCGAGGGCCGCCACCACCTG
GGGCATGGCACCGGCAGCATGCACATGGCGGACGAGGAGAAGCTGCCGCCCGGCTGGGAGAAGCGCATGA
GCCGCAGCTCAGGCCGAGTGTACTACTTCAACCACATCACTAACGCCAGCCAGTGGGAGCGGCCCAGCGG
CAACAGCAGCAGTGGTGGCAAAAACGGGCAGGGGGAGCCTGCCAGGGGTACCAGTGCTGGTGGTAGTGCT
GGTGGTAGTGCTGGTGGTAGTGCTGGTGGTAGTGCTGGTGGTTCCGGCAGTGCTGGTGGTAGTGCTGGTG
GTAGTACCAGTGCTGGTGGTAGTGCTGGTGGTAGTGCTGGTGGTAGTGCTGGTGGTAGTGCTGGTGGTTC
CGGCAGTGCTGGTGGTAGTGCTGGTGGTAGTACCAGTGCTGGTGGTAGTGCTGGTGGTAGTGCTGGTGGT
AGTGCTGGTGGTAGTGCTGGTGGTTCCGGCAGTGCTGGTGGTAGTGCTGGTGGTAGTACCAGTGCTGGTG
GTAGTGCTGGTGGTAGTGCTGGTGGTAGTGCTGGTGGTAGTGCTGGTGGTTCCGGACCAGATGTCCCTAG
AACTCCAGTGGATAAAGCAAAGCTGTCATTCCAATTCCCCCGCGCACGGGAGCTCGCCTCCTCCGAGGAC
AACAACATGGCCACCATCAAAGAGTTCATGCGCTTCAAGGTGCGCATGGAGGGCTCCATGAACGGCCACG
AGTTCGAGATCGAGGGCGAGGGCGAGGGCCGCCCCTACGAGGGCACCCAGACCGCCAAGCTGAAGGTGAC
CAAGGGCGGCCCCCTGCCCTTCGCCTGGGACATCCTGTCCCCCCAGTTCATGTACGGCTCCGAGGCGTAC
GTGAGGCACCCCGCCGACATCCCCGATTACAAGAAGCTGCCCTTCCCCGAGGGCTTCAAGTGGGAGCGCG
TGATGAACTTCGAAGACGGCGGTCTGGTGACCGTTACCCAGGACTCCTCCCTGCAGGACGGCACGCTGAT
CTGCAAGGTGAAGATGCGCGGCACCAACTTCCCCCCCGACGGCCCCGTAATGCAGAAGAAGACCATGGGC
TGGGAGGCCTCCACCGAGATGCTGTACCCCGAAGACGGCGTGCTGAAGGGCCATAGCTATCAGGCCCTGA
AGCTGAAGGACGGCGGCCACTACCTGGTGGAGTTCGAGACCATCTACATGGCCAAGAAGCCCGTGCAACT
GCCCGGCGATTACTGTGTGGACACCAAGCTGGACATCACCTCCCACAACGAGGACTACACCATCGTGGAA
CAGTACGGGCGCTCCGAGGGCCGCCACCGTCTGGGCATGGACGAGCGGTACAAGGAATTCCCCAAAAAGA
AGAGAAAGGTGGAAGACGCATAATCTAGAGGGCCCTATTCTATAGTGTCACCTAAATGCTAGAGCTCGCT
GATCAGCCTCGACTGTGCCTTCTAGTTGCCAGCCATCTGTTGTTTGCCCCTCCCCCGTGCCTTCCTTGAC
CCTGGAAGGTGCCACTCCCACTGTCCTTTCCTAATAAAATGAGGAAATTGCATCGCATTGTCTGAGTAGG
TGTCATTCTATTCTGGGGGGTGGGGTGGGGCAGGACAGCAAGGGGGAGGATTGGGAAGACAATAGCAGGC
ATGCTGGGGATGCGGTGGGCTCTATGGCTTCTGAGGCGGAAAGAACCAGCTGGGGCTCTAGGGGGTATCC
CC
[124 nt withheld, positions 3363-3486]
C
[91 nt withheld, positions 3488-3578]
A
[49 nt withheld, positions 3580-3628]
CCTTTGACGTTGGAGTCCACGTTCTTT
[37 nt withheld, positions 3656-3692]
ACCCTATCTCGGTCTATTCTTTTGATTTATAAGGGATTTTGCCGATTTCGGCCTATTGGTTAAAAAATGA
GCTGATTTAACAAAAATTTAACGCGAATTAATTCTGTGGAATGTGTGTCAGTTAGGGTGTGGAAAGTCCC
CAGGCTCCCCAGCAGGCAGAAGTATGCAAAGCATGCATCTCAATTAGTCAGCAACCAGGTGTGGAAAGTC
CCCAGGCTCCCCAGCAGGCAGAAGTATGCAAAGCATGCATCTCAATTAGTCAGCAACCATAGTCCCGCCC
CTAACTCCGCCCATCCCGCCCCTAACTCCGCCCAGTTCCGCCCATTCTCCGCCCCATGGCTGACTAATTT
TTTTTATTTATGCAGAGGCCGAGGCCGCCTCTGCCTCTGAGCTATTCCAGAAGTAGTGAGGAGGCTTTTT
TGGAGGCCTAGGCTTTTGCAAAAAGCTCCCGGGAGCTTGTATATCCATTTTCGGATCTGATCAAGAGACA
GGATGAGGATCGTTTCGCATGATTGAACAAGATGGATTGCACGCAGGTTCTCCGGCCGCTTGGGTGGAGA
GGCTATTCGGCTATGACTGGGCACAACAGACAATCGGCTGCTCTGATGCCGCCGTGTTCCGGCTGTCAGC
GCAGGGGCGCCCGGTTCTTTTTGTCAAGACCGACCTGTCCGGTGCCCTGAATGAACTGCAGGACGAGGCA
GCGCGGCTATCGTGGCTGGCCACGACGGGCGTTCCTTGCGCAGCTGTGCTCGACGTTGTCACTGAAGCGG
GAAGGGACTGGCTGCTATTGGGCGAAGTGCCGGGGCAGGATCTCCTGTCATCTCACCTTGCTCCTGCCGA
GAAAGTATCCATCATGGCTGATGCAATGCGGCGGCTGCATACGCTTGATCCGGCTACCTGCCCATTCGAC
CACCAAGCGAAACATCGCATCGAGCGAGCACGTACTCGGATGGAAGCCGGTCTTGTCGATCAGGATGATC
TGGACGAAGAGCATCAGGGGCTCGCGCCAGCCGAACTGTTCGCCAGGCTCAAGGCGCGCATGCCCGACGG
CGAGGATCTCGTCGTGACCCATGGCGATGCCTGCTTGCCGAATATCATGGTGGAAAATGGCCGCTTTTCT
GGATTCATCGACTGTGGCCGGCTGGGTGTGGCGGACCGCTATCAGGACATAGCGTTGGCTACCCGTGATA
TTGCTGAAGAGCTTGGCGGCGAATGGGCTGACCGCTTCCTCGTGCTTTACGGTATCGCCGCTCCCGATTC
GCAGCGCATCGCCTTCTATCGCCTTCTTGACGAGTTCTTCTGAGCGGGACTCTGGGGTTCGAAATGACCG
ACCAAGCGACGCCCAACCTGCCATCACGAGATTTCGATTCCACCGCCGCCTTCTATGAAAGGTTGGGCTT
CGGAATCGTTTTCCGGGACGCCGGCTGGATGATCCTCCAGCGCGGGGATCTCATGCTGGAGTTCTTCGCC
CACCCCAACTTGTTTATTGCAGCTTATAATGGTTACAAATAAAGCAATAGCATCACAAATTTCACAAATA
AAGCATTTTTTTCACTGCATTCTAGTTGTGGTTTGTCCAAACTCATCAATGTATCTTATCATGTCTGTAT
ACCGTCGACCTCTAGCTAGAGCTTGGCGTAATCATGGTCATAGCTGTTTCCTGTGTGAAATTGTTATCCG
CTCACAATTCCACACAACATACGAGCCGGAAGCATAAAGTGTAAAGCCTGGGGTGCCTAATGAGTGAGCT
AACTCACATTAATTGCGTTGCGCTCACTGCCCGCTTTCCAGTCGGGAAACCTGTCGTGCCAGCTGCATTA
ATGAATCGGCCAACGCGCGGGGAGAGGCGGTTTGCGTATTGGGCGCTCTTCCGCTTCCTCGCTCACTGAC
TCGCTGCGCTCGGTCGTTCGGCTGCGGCGAGCGGTATCAGCTCACTCAAAGGCGGTAATACGGTTATCCA
CAGAATCAGGGGATAACGCAGGAAAGAACATGTGAGCAAAAGGCCAGCAAAAGGCCAGGAACCGTAAAAA
GGCCGCGTTGCTGGCGTTTTTCCATAGGCTCCGCCCCCCTGACGAGCATCACAAAAATCGACGCTCAAGT
CAGAGGTGGCGAAACCCGACAGGACTATAAAGATACCAGGCGTTTCCCCCTGGAAGCTCCCTCGTGCGCT
CTCCTGTTCCGACCCTGCCGCTTACCGGATACCTGTCCGCCTTTCTCCCTTCGGGAAGCGTGGCGCTTTC
TCATAGCTCACGCTGTAGGTATCTCAGTTCGGTGTAGGTCGTTCGCTCCAAGCTGGGCTGTGTGCACGAA
CCCCCCGTTCAGCCCGACCGCTGCGCCTTATCCGGTAACTATCGTCTTGAGTCCAACCCGGTAAGACACG
ACTTATCGCCACTGGCAGCAGCCACTGGTAACAGGATTAGCAGAGCGAGGTATGTAGGCGGTGCTACAGA
GTTCTTGAAGTGGTGGCCTAACTACGGCTACACTAGAAGAACAGTATTTGGTATCTGCGCTCTGCTGAAG
CCAGTTACCTTCGGAAAAAGAGTTGGTAGCTCTTGATCCGGCAAACAAACCACCGCTGGTAGCGGTGGTT
TTTTTGTTTGCAAGCAGCAGATTACGCGCAGAAAAAAAGGATCTCAAGAAGATCCTTTGATCTTTTCTAC
GGGGTCTGACGCTCAGTGGAACGAAAACTCACGTTAAGGGATTTTGGTCATGAGATTATCAAAAAGGATC
TTCACCTAGATCCTTTTAAATTAAAAATGAAGTTTTAAATCAATCTAAAGTATATATGAGTAAACTTGGT
CTGACAGTTACCAATGCTTAATCAGTGAGGCACCTATCTCAGCGATCTGTCTATTTCGTTCATCCATAGT
TGCCTGACTCCCCGTCGTGTAGATAACTACGATACGGGAGGGCTTACCATCTGGCCCCAGTGCTGCAATG
ATACCGCGAGACCCACGCTCACCGGCTCCAGATTTATCAGCAATAAACCAGCCAGCCGGAAGGGCCGAGC
GCAGAAGTGGTCCTGCAACTTTATCCGCCTCCATCCAGTCTATTAATTGTTGCCGGGAAGCTAGAGTAAG
TAGTTCGCCAGTTAATAGTTTGCGCAACGTTGTTGCCATTGCTACAGGCATCGTGGTGTCACGCTCGTCG
TTTGGTATGGCTTCATTCAGCTCCGGTTCCCAACGATCAAGGCGAGTTACATGATCCCCCATGTTGTGCA
AAAAAGCGGTTAGCTCCTTCGGTCCTCCGATCGTTGTCAGAAGTAAGTTGGCCGCAGTGTTATCACTCAT
GGTTATGGCAGCACTGCATAATTCTCTTACTGTCATGCCATCCGTAAGATGCTTTTCTGTGACTGGTGAG
TACTCAACCAAGTCATTCTGAGAATAGTGTATGCGGCGACCGAGTTGCTCTTGCCCGGCGTCAATACGGG
ATAATACCGCGCCACATAGCAGAACTTTAAAAGTGCTCATCATTGGAAAACGTTCTTCGGGGCGAAAACT
CTCAAGGATCTTACCGCTGTTGAGATCCAGTTCGATGTAACCCACTCGTGCACCCAACTGATCTTCAGCA
TCTTTTACTTTCACCAGCGTTTCTGGGTGAGCAAAAACAGGAAGGCAAAATGCCGCAAAAAAGGGAATAA
GGGCGACACGGAAATGTTGAATACTCATACTCTTCCTTTTTCAATATTATTGAAGCATTTATCAGGGTTA
TTGTCTCATGAGCGGATACATATTTGAATGTATTTAGAAAAATAAACAAATAGGGGTTCCGCGCACATTT
CCCCGAAAAGTGCCACCTGACGTC
